>Addgene plasmid #245711 | pICSL47861_RFP | addgene full sequence | sequence record 496055 | Addgene NGS Result
GTGGGGCCCACTGCATCCACCCCAGTACATTAAAAACGTCCGCAATGTGTTATTAAGTTGTCTAAGCGTC
AATTTGTTTACACCACAATATATCCTGCCACCAGCCAGCCAACAGCTCCCCGACCGGCAGCTCGGCACAA
AATCACCACTCGATACAGGCAGCCCATCAGTCAGATCAGGATCTCCTTTGCGACGCTCACCGGGCTGGTT
GCCCTCGCCGCTGGGCTGGCGGCCGTCTATGGCCCTGCAAACGCGCCAGAAACGCCGTCGAAGCCGTGTG
CGAGACACCGCGGCCGCCGGCGTTGTGGATACCTCGCGGAAAACTTGGCCCTCACTGACAGATGAGGGGC
GGACGTTGACACTTGAGGGGCCGACTCACCCGGCGCGGCGTTGACAGATGAGGGGCAGGCTCGATTTCGG
CCGGCGACGTGGAGCTGGCCAGCCTCGCAAATCGGCGAAAACGCCTGATTTTACGCGAGTTTCCCACAGA
TGATGTGGACAAGCCTGGGGATAAGTGCCCTGCGGTATTGACACTTGAGGGGCGCGACTACTGACAGATG
AGGGGCGCGATCCTTGACACTTGAGGGGCAGAGTGCTGACAGATGAGGGGCGCACCTATTGACATTTGAG
GGGCTGTCCACAGGCAGAAAATCCAGCATTTGCAAGGGTTTCCGCCCGTTTTTCGGCCACCGCTAACCTG
TCTTTTAACCTGCTTTTAAACCAATATTTATAAACCTTGTTTTTAACCAGGGCTGCGCCCTGTGCGCGTG
ACCGCGCACGCCGAAGGGGGGTGCCCCCCCTTCTCGAACCCTCCCGGCCCGCTAACGCGGGCCTCCCATC
CCCCCAGGGGCTGCGCCCCTCGGCCGCGAACGGCCTCACCCCAAAAATGGCAGCGCTGGCCAATTCGTGC
GCGGAACCCCTATTTGTTTATTTTTCTAAATACATTCAAATATGTATCCGCTCATGAGACAATAACCTTG
ATAAATGCTTCAATAATATTGAAAAAGGAAGAGTATGAGTATTCAACATTTCCGTGTCGCCCTTATTCCC
TTTTTTGCGGCATTTTGCCTTCCTGTTTTTGCTCACCCAGAAACGCTGGTGAAAGTAAAAGATGCTGAAG
ATCAGTTGGGTGCACGAGTGGGTTACATCGAACTGGATCTCAACAGCGGTAAGATCCTTGAGAGTTTTCG
CCCCGAAGAACGTTTTCCAATGATGAGCACTTTTAAAGTTCTGCTATGTGGCGCGGTATTATCCCGTATT
GACGCCGGGCAAGAGCAACTCGGTCGCCGCATACACTATTCTCAGAATGACTTGGTTGAGTACTCACCAG
TCACAGAAAAGCATCTTACGGATGGCATGACAGTAAGAGAATTATGCAGTGCTGCCATAACCATGAGTGA
TAACACTGCGGCCAACTTACTTCTGACAACGATCGGAGGACCGAAGGAGCTAACCGCTTTTTTGCACAAC
ATGGGGGATCATGTAACTCGCCTTGATCGTTGGGAACCGGAGCTGAATGAAGCCATACCAAACGACGAGC
GTGACACCACGATGCCTGTAGCAATGGCAACAACGTTGCGCAAACTATTAACTGGCGAACTACTTACTCT
AGCTTCCCGGCAACAATTAATAGACTGGATGGAGGCGGATAAAGTTGCAGGACCACTTCTGCGCTCGGCC
CTTCCGGCTGGCTGGTTTATTGCTGATAAATCTGGAGCCGGTGAGCGTGGTTCTCGCGGTATCATTGCAG
CACTGGGGCCAGATGGTAAGCCCTCCCGTATCGTAGTTATCTACACGACGGGGAGTCAGGCAACTATGGA
TGAACGAAATAGACAGATCGCTGAGATAGGTGCCTCACTGATTAAGCATTGGTAACTGTCAGACCAAGTT
TACTCATATATACTTTAGATTGATTTAAAACTTCATTTTTAATTTAAAAGGATCTAGGTGAAGATCCTTT
TTGATAATCTCATGACCAAAATCCCTTAACGTGAGTTTTCGTTCCACTGAGCGTCAGACCCCGTAGAAAA
GATCAAAGGATCTTCTTGAGATCCTTTTTTTCTGCGCGTAATCTGCTGCTTGCAAACAAAAAAACCACCG
CTACCAGCGGTGGTTTGTTTGCCGGATCAAGAGCTACCAACTCTTTTTCCGAAGGTAACTGGCTTCAGCA
GAGCGCAGATACCAAATACTGTTCTTCTAGTGTAGCCGTAGTTAGGCCACCACTTCAAGAACTCTGTAGC
ACCGCCTACATACCTCGCTCTGCTAATCCTGTTACCAGTGGCTGCTGCCAGTGGCGATAAGTCGTGTCTT
ACCGGGTTGGACTCAAGACGATAGTTACCGGATAAGGCGCAGCGGTCGGGCTGAACGGGGGGTTCGTGCA
CACAGCCCAGCTTGGAGCGAACGACCTACACCGAACTGAGATACCTACAGCGTGAGCTATGAGAAAGCGC
CACGCTTCCCGAAGGGAGAAAGGCGGACAGGTATCCGGTAAGCGGCAGGGTCGGAACAGGAGAGCGCACG
AGGGAGCTTCCAGGGGGAAACGCCTGGTATCTTTATAGTCCTGTCGGGTTTCGCCACCTCTGACTTGAGC
GTCGATTTTTGTGATGCTCGTCAGGGGGGCGGAGCCTATGGAAAAACGCCAGCAACGCGGCCTTTTTACG
GTTCCTGGCAGATCCTAGATGTGGCGCAACGATGCCGGCGACAAGCAGGAGCGCACCGACTTCTTCCGCA
TCAAGTGTTTTGGCTCTCAGGCCGAGGCCCACGGCAAGTATTTGGGCAAGGGGTCGCTGGTATTCGTGCA
GGGCAAGATTCGGAATACCAAGTACGAGAAGGACGGCCAGACGGTCTACGGGACCGACTTCATTGCCGAT
AAGGTGGATTATCTGGACACCAAGGCACCAGGCGGGTCAAATCAGGAATAAGGGCACATTGCCCCGGCGT
GAGTCGGGGCAATCCCGCAAGGAGGGTGAATGAATCGGACGTTTGACCGGAAGGCATACAGGCAAGAACT
GATCGACGCGGGGTTTTCCGCCGAGGATGCCGAAACCATCGCAAGCCGCACCGTCATGCGTGCGCCCCGC
GAAACCTTCCAGTCCGTCGGCTCGATGGTCCAGCAAGCTACGGCCAAGATCGAGCGCGACAGCGTGCAAC
TGGCTCCCCCTGCCCTGCCCGCGCCATCGGCCGCCGTGGAGCGTTCGCGTCGTCTTGAACAGGAGGCGGC
AGGTTTGGCGAAGTCGATGACCATCGACACGCGAGGAACTATGACGACCAAGAAGCGAAAAACCGCCGGC
GAGGACCTGGCAAAACAGGTCAGCGAGGCCAAGCAGGCCGCGTTGCTGAAACACACGAAGCAGCAGATCA
AGGAAATGCAGCTTTCCTTGTTCGATATTGCGCCGTGGCCGGACACGATGCGAGCGATGCCAAACGACAC
GGCCCGCTCTGCCCTGTTCACCACGCGCAACAAGAAAATCCCGCGCGAGGCGCTGCAAAACAAGGTCATT
TTCCACGTCAACAAGGACGTGAAGATCACCTACACCGGCGTCGAGCTGCGGGCCGACGATGACGAACTGG
TGTGGCAGCAGGTGTTGGAGTACGCGAAGCGCACCCCTATCGGCGAGCCGATCACCTTCACGTTCTACGA
GCTTTGCCAGGACCTGGGCTGGTCGATCAATGGCCGGTATTACACGAAGGCCGAGGAATGCCTGTCGCGC
CTACAGGCGACGGCGATGGGCTTCACGTCCGACCGCGTTGGGCACCTGGAATCGGTGTCGCTGCTGCACC
GCTTCCGCGTCCTGGACCGTGGCAAGAAAACGTCCCGTTGCCAGGTCCTGATCGACGAGGAAATCGTCGT
GCTGTTTGCTGGCGACCACTACACGAAATTCATATGGGAGAAGTACCGCAAGCTGTCGCCGACGGCCCGA
CGGATGTTCGACTATTTCAGCTCGCACCGGGAGCCGTACCCGCTCAAGCTGGAAACCTTCCGCCTCATGT
GCGGATCGGATTCCACCCGCGTGAAGAAGTGGCGCGAGCAGGTCGGCGAAGCCTGCGAAGAGTTGCGAGG
CAGCGGCCTGGTGGAACACGCCTGGGTCAATGATGACCTGGTGCATTGCAAACGCTAGGGCCTTGTGGGG
TCAGTTCCGGCTGGGGGTTCAGCAGCCAGCGCCTGATCTGGGGAACCCTGTGGTTGGCATGCACATACAA
ATGGACGAACGGATAAACCTTTTCACGCCCTTTTAAATATCCGATTATTCTAATAAACGCTCTTTTCTCT
TAGGTTTACCCGCCAATATATCCTGTCAAACACTGATAGTTTAAACCACTTCGTGCAGAAGACAAGGCAG
GAGTGAGACCTATAAACGCAGAAAGGCCCACCCGAAGGTGAGCCAGTGTGACTCTAGTAGAGAGCGTTCA
CCGACAAACAACAGATAAAACGAAAGGCCCAGTCTTTCGACTGAGCCTTTCGTTTTATTTGATGCCTGGC
TCTAGTAGCGATCTACACTAGCACTATCAGCGTTATTAAGCACCGGTGGAGTGACGACCTTCAGCACGTT
CGTACTGTTCAACGATGGTGTAGTCCTCGTTGTGGGAGGTGATGTCCAGTTTGATGTCGGTTTTGTAAGC
ACCCGGCAGCTGAACCGGTTTTTTAGCCATGTAGGTGGTTTTAACTTCAGCGTCGTAGTGACCACCGTCT
TTCAGTTTCAGACGCATTTTGATTTCACCTTTCAGAGCACCGTCCTCCGGGTACATACGTTCGGTGGAAG
CTTCCCAACCCATGGTTTTTTTCTGCATAACCGGACCGTCGGACGGGAAGTTGGTACCACGCAGTTTAAC
TTTGTAGATGAACTCACCGTCTTGCAGGGAGGAGTCCTGGGTAACGGTAACAACACCACCGTCCTCGAAG
TTCATAACACGTTCCCATTTGAAACCTTCCGGGAAGGACAGTTTCAGGTAGTCCGGGATGTCAGCCGGGT
GTTTAACGTAAGCTTTGGAACCGTACTGGAACTGCGGGGACAGGATGTCCCAAGCGAACGGCAGCGGACC
ACCTTTGGTAACTTTCAGTTTAGCGGTCTGGGTACCTTCGTACGGACGACCTTCACCTTCACCTTCGATT
TCGAACTCGTGACCGTTAACGGAACCTTCCATACGAACTTTGAAACGCATGAACTCTTTGATAACGTCCT
CGGAGGAAGCCATCTAGTATTTCTCCTCTTTCTCTAGTATGTGTGAAATTGTTATCCGCTCACAATTCCA
CACAACATACGAGCCGGAAGCATAAAGTGTAAAGCCTGGGGTGCCTAATGAGTGAGCTAACTCACATTAA
TTGCGTTGCGCTCACTGCCCGCTTTCCAGTCGGGAAACCTGTCGTGCCAGCTGCATTAATGAATCGGCCA
ACGCGCGGGGAGAGGCGGTTTGCGTATTGATATCGGTCTCACGCTCATATGGAATTCGCTCTTGTCTTCA
CAGA
Features (pLannotate 1.2.2; 15 found; start..end, strand, type, name):
     76..100     -  misc_feature   LB T-DNA repeat: left border repeat from nopaline C58 T-DNA
    192..823     +  rep_origin     oriV: incP origin of replication
    910..1014    +  promoter       AmpR promoter: bla
   1015..1875    +  CDS            AmpR: β-lactamase; bla; confers resistance to ampicillin, carbenicillin, and related antibiotics
   2046..2634    +  rep_origin     ori: high-copy-number ColE1/pMB1/pBR322/pUC origin of replication
   2970..4115    +  CDS            trfA: TRFA_ECOLX - Experimental evidence at protein level: Swiss-Prot protein existence level 1. Also involved in plasmid copy number control, promoting intermolecular coupling of protein bound iterons at oriV, which inhibits replication initiation. From Escherichia coli.
   4142..4162    +  CDS            TetR (fragment): tetracycline resistance regulatory protein; tetR
   4274..4298    -  misc_feature   RB T-DNA repeat: right border repeat from nopaline C58 T-DNA
   4357..4384    -  terminator     T7Te terminator: phage T7 early transcription terminator
   4400..4471    -  terminator     rrnB T1 terminator: transcription terminator T1 from the E. coli rrnB gene
   4519..5193    -  CDS            mRFP1: mRFP1 is a basic (constitutively fluorescent) red fluorescent protein published in 2002, derived from Discosoma sp.. It is reported to be a somewhat slowly-maturing monomer with low acid sensitivity.
   5229..5245    -  protein_bind   lac operator: The lac repressor binds to the lac operator to inhibit transcription in E. coli. This inhibition can be relieved by adding lactose or isopropyl-β-D-thiogalactopyranoside (IPTG). lac repressor encoded by lacI
   5253..5283    -  promoter       lac promoter: promoter for the E. coli lac operon
   5298..5319    -  protein_bind   CAP binding site: CAP binding activates transcription in the presence of cAMP. E. coli catabolite activator protein
   5332..5419    -  CDS            lacI (fragment): lac repressor; lacI; The lac repressor binds to the lac operator to inhibit transcription in E. coli. This inhibition can be relieved by adding lactose or isopropyl-β-D-thiogalactopyranoside (IPTG).
