[The description below was written by a language model from this plasmid's Addgene catalogue record and pLannotate feature annotations shown in this document.]
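Description:
pICSL47861_RFP is an empty Golden Gate acceptor vector from a plant MoClo toolkit, built to receive a complete transcriptional unit at Level 1, position 7, in the reverse orientation. Level 0 parts (promoter, coding sequence, terminator and so on) are assembled into it in a BsaI reaction between the GGAG and GCTT overhangs, and the BsaI sites are destroyed on insertion. The record notes that internal BsaI and BpiI sites were removed by point mutation, which keeps the backbone compatible with the type IIS enzymes used at this and the next assembly level. The backbone is listed as 4,372 bp and the dropout cassette as 1,092 bp, matching the 5,464 nt sequenced record.

The placeholder is a red reporter cassette for red/white negative selection: colonies retaining the parental vector turn red, while correct assemblies that have displaced the cassette are white. The catalogue calls this an Amil RFP chromoprotein, whereas the automated annotation labels the coding sequence as mRFP1, so the exact identity of the red protein is not settled by the record. It is driven by a lac promoter with CAP binding site and lac operator, and is followed by rrnB T1 and T7Te terminators.

The cassette appears to lie within the region bounded by the nopaline-type left and right T-DNA border repeats. The backbone carries an incP oriV with trfA, giving broad-host-range replication of the kind used in Agrobacterium, alongside a high-copy ColE1/pUC-type origin for E. coli. Selection is by ampicillin through the bla gene. Finished Level 1 modules are intended for subsequent multigene assemblies using the MoClo overhang syntax.
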