Addgene plasmid #245711: pICSL47861_RFP
Purpose: (Empty Backbone) Level 1 Position 7 REVERSE acceptor with Amil RFP negative selection cassette GGAG - GCTT
Depositing lab: Mark Youles. Depositing organization: Sainsbury Laboratory, Norwich.
Backbone
  Vector backbone: pICSL47861
  Backbone size (bp): 4372
  Vector type: Synthetic Biology
  Selectable markers: Amil RFP red chromoprotein for red/white negative selection
Growth in bacteria
  Bacterial resistance: Ampicillin, 100 μg/mL
  Growth temperature: 37°C
  Growth strain: DH5alpha
  Copy number: High Copy
Gene/Insert
  Gene/Insert name: None
  Mutation: BsaI/BpiI sites removed by point-mutation
Terms and licenses: Academic/Nonprofit Terms; Industry Terms: Not Available to Industry
Depositor comments: Level 1 Acceptor for making full transcriptional unit modules in Level 1 position 7 (REVERSE) used for GoldenGate assemblies using the MoClo overhang syntax. Plant Golden-gate Promoters, Terminators and Level0/Level1 cloning acceptors. Insert Size: 1092, Species: Synthetic. 5' Cloning Site: BsaI (Destroyed), 3' Cloning Site: BsaI (Destroyed).
How to cite: pICSL47861_RFP was a gift from Mark Youles (Addgene plasmid # 245711 ; http://n2t.net/addgene:245711 ; RRID:Addgene_245711)
